Addgene plasmid #146653: pMT-NTAP-EGFP_J
Purpose: Insect Expression of EGFP
Depositing lab: Elisa Izaurralde. Depositing organization: Max Planck Institute for Developmental Biology.
Backbone
  Vector backbone: pMK33-NTAP
  Vector type: Insect Expression
Growth in bacteria
  Bacterial resistance: Ampicillin, 100 μg/mL
  Growth temperature: 37°C
  Growth strain: DH5alpha
  Copy number: Low Copy
Gene/Insert
  Gene/Insert name: EGFP
  Species: Other
  Cloning method: Unknown
Terms and licenses: Academic/Nonprofit Terms; Industry Terms: Not Available to Industry
Depositor comments: pMK33-NTAP and pMK33-CTAP vectors are designed for making proteinfusions tagged with the TAP tag and for generating stableDrosophila cell lines under Hygromycin selection. TAP fusions areinducible with copper sulfate. The parental vector, pMK33 (pMt/Hy),was created by Michael Koelle. Plasmids from this collection were made available to the research community and donated after the lab closed. Please note that the sequence provided by the depositing laboratory may be theoretical/predicted or based on Sanger sequencing results. There may be discrepancies between sequencing results obtained by Addgene and the depositor sequence. If an Addgene verified sequence is not available, please contact before placing your order to request that our lab fully sequence the plasmid.
How to cite: pMT-NTAP-EGFP_J was a gift from Elisa Izaurralde (Addgene plasmid # 146653 ; http://n2t.net/addgene:146653 ; RRID:Addgene_146653)
