[The description below was written by a language model from this plasmid's Addgene catalogue record and pLannotate feature annotations shown in this document.]
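Description:
pMT-NTAP-EGFP_J is an insect expression plasmid of about 9.5 kb built on the pMK33-NTAP backbone, a derivative of pMK33 (pMt/Hy) designed for producing TAP-tagged fusion proteins in stable Drosophila cell lines. In bacteria it is maintained through a ColE1/pBR322-type origin and selected with ampicillin via the β-lactamase gene and its promoter. The catalogue lists it as low copy, and a tetracycline-resistance gene fragment is annotated as a remnant of the pBR322-like backbone.

The expression cassette is driven by the Drosophila metallothionein (MT) promoter, which is inducible with copper sulfate. Downstream lie two IgG-binding units of Staphylococcus aureus protein A followed by a calmodulin-binding peptide, which together make up the N-terminal tandem affinity purification tag, and immediately after these the EGFP coding sequence. The annotated order therefore indicates a ProtA–CBP–EGFP fusion. A protease cleavage site between the two tag modules is not annotated in the feature table. A short actin-like match follows EGFP. It may belong to 3′ flanking sequence, but the record does not define its role.

A separate cassette places the hygromycin resistance gene under the constitutive copia transposon promoter, followed by SV40 small t intron and polyadenylation sequences, which allows hygromycin selection of stably transfected Drosophila cells. The stated purpose is simply insect expression of EGFP. A TAP-tagged EGFP of this kind would plausibly serve as a control bait alongside other TAP fusions in purification or interaction experiments, although the record does not say so explicitly.
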