Features (pLannotate 1.2.2; 20 found; start..end, strand, type, name):
      9..310     +  CDS            TcR (fragment): tetracycline efflux protein; tet; confers resistance to tetracycline
    552..680     -  CDS            YPB1_ECOLX (fragment): Protein predicted: Swiss-Prot protein existence level 4. From Escherichia coli.
    865..1453    -  rep_origin     ori: high-copy-number ColE1/pMB1/pBR322/pUC origin of replication
   1624..2484    -  CDS            AmpR: β-lactamase; bla; confers resistance to ampicillin, carbenicillin, and related antibiotics
   2485..2589    -  promoter       AmpR promoter: bla
   4071..4350    +  promoter       copia promoter: strong promoter from the Drosophila transposable element copia (Sinclair et al., 1986)
   4396..5421    +  CDS            HygR: aminoglycoside phosphotransferase from E. coli; aph(4)-Ia; confers resistance to hygromycin
   5439..5711    +  CDS            yokD (fragment): YOKD_BACSU - Experimental evidence at protein level: Swiss-Prot protein existence level 1. May contribute to antibiotic resistance. From Bacillus subtilis (strain 168).
   5708..5782    +  CDS            small t antigen (fragment): SV40 (simian virus 40) small t antigen
   5784..5849    +  intron         small t intron: SV40 (simian virus 40) small t antigen intron
   5979..5999    +  CDS            SV40 NLS: nuclear localization signal of SV40 (simian virus 40) large T antigen
   6318..6401    +  CDS            large T antigen (fragment): large T antigen from SV40 (simian virus 40)
   6424..6558    +  polyA_signal   SV40 poly(A) signal: SV40 polyadenylation signal
   6559..6985    +  promoter       MT promoter: Drosophila metallothionein promoter
   7036..7209    +  CDS            ProtA: IgG-binding unit of Staphylococcus aureus protein A
   7213..7383    +  CDS            ProtA: IgG-binding unit of Staphylococcus aureus protein A
   7454..7524    +  CDS            CBP (fragment): calmodulin-binding peptide derived from skeletal muscle myosin light chain kinase; binds calmodulin with nanomolar affinity in the presence of calcium
   7531..8247    +  CDS            EGFP: EGFP is a basic (constitutively fluorescent) green fluorescent protein published in 1996, derived from Aequorea victoria. It is reported to be a rapidly-maturing weak dimer with moderate acid sensitivity.
   8251..8267    -  misc_feature   MCS (fragment): pBluescript multiple cloning site
   8331..8426    +  CDS            ACT_DICVI: Experimental evidence at transcript level: Swiss-Prot protein existence level 2. Actins are highly conserved proteins that are involved in various types of cell motility and are ubiquitously expressed in all eukaryotic cells. From Dictyocaulus viviparus (Bovine lungworm).
>Addgene plasmid #146653 | pMT-NTAP-EGFP_J | depositor full sequence | sequence record 289099 | Full Sequence
GCGGCCGCCGACGCGAGGCTGGATGGCCTTCCCCATTATGATTCTTCTCGCTTCCGGCGGCATCGGGATG
CCCGCGTTGCAGGCCATGCTGTCCAGGCAGGTAGATGACGACCATCAGGGACAGCTTCAAGGATCGCTCG
CGGCTCTTACCAGCCTAACTTCGATCATTGGACCGCTGATCGTCACGGCGATTTATGCCGCCTCGGCGAG
CACATGGAACGGGTTGGCATGGATTGTAGGCGCCGCCCTATACCTTGTCTGCCTCCCCGCGTTGCGTCGC
GGTGCATGGAGCCGGGCCACCTCGACCTGAATGGAAGCCGGCGGCACCTCGCTAACGGATTCACCACTCC
AAGAATTGGAGCCAATCAATTCTTGCGGAGAACTGTGAATGCGCAAACCAACCCTTGGCAGAACATATCC
ATCGCGTCCGCCATCTCCAGCAGCCGCACGCGGCGCATCTCGGGCAGCGTTGGGTCCTGGCCACGGGTGC
GCATGATCGTGCTCCTGTCGTTGAGGACCCGGCTAGGCTGGCGGGGTTGCCTTACTGGTTAGCAGAATGA
ATCACCGATACGCGAGCGAACGTGAAGCGACTGCTGCTGCAAAACGTCTGCGACCTGAGCAACAACATGA
ATGGTCTTCGGTTTCCGTGTTTCGTAAAGTCTGGAAACGCGGAAGTCAGCGCTCTTCCGCTTCCTCGCTC
ACTGACTCGCTGCGCTCGGTCGTTCGGCTGCGGCGAGCGGTATCAGCTCACTCAAAGGCGGTAATACGGT
TATCCACAGAATCAGGGGATAACGCAGGAAAGAACATGTGAGCAAAAGGCCAGCAAAAGGCCAGGAACCG
TAAAAAGGCCGCGTTGCTGGCGTTTTTCCATAGGCTCCGCCCCCCTGACGAGCATCACAAAAATCGACGC
TCAAGTCAGAGGTGGCGAAACCCGACAGGACTATAAAGATACCAGGCGTTTCCCCCTGGAAGCTCCCTCG
TGCGCTCTCCTGTTCCGACCCTGCCGCTTACCGGATACCTGTCCGCCTTTCTCCCTTCGGGAAGCGTGGC
GCTTTCTCATAGCTCACGCTGTAGGTATCTCAGTTCGGTGTAGGTCGTTCGCTCCAAGCTGGGCTGTGTG
CACGAACCCCCCGTTCAGCCCGACCGCTGCGCCTTATCCGGTAACTATCGTCTTGAGTCCAACCCGGTAA
GACACGACTTATCGCCACTGGCAGCAGCCACTGGTAACAGGATTAGCAGAGCGAGGTATGTAGGCGGTGC
TACAGAGTTCTTGAAGTGGTGGCCTAACTACGGCTACACTAGAAGGACAGTATTTGGTATCTGCGCTCTG
CTGAAGCCAGTTACCTTCGGAAAAAGAGTTGGTAGCTCTTGATCCGGCAAACAAACCACCGCTGGTAGCG
GTGGTTTTTTTGTTTGCAAGCAGCAGATTACGCGCAGAAAAAAAGGATCTCAAGAAGATCCTTTGATCTT
TTCTACGGGGTCTGACGCTCAGTGGAACGAAAACTCACGTTAAGGGATTTTGGTCATGAGATTATCAAAA
AGGATCTTCACCTAGATCCTTTTAAATTAAAAATGAAGTTTTAAATCAATCTAAAGTATATATGAGTAAA
CTTGGTCTGACAGTTACCAATGCTTAATCAGTGAGGCACCTATCTCAGCGATCTGTCTATTTCGTTCATC
CATAGTTGCCTGACTCCCCGTCGTGTAGATAACTACGATACGGGAGGGCTTACCATCTGGCCCCAGTGCT
GCAATGATACCGCGAGACCCACGCTCACCGGCTCCAGATTTATCAGCAATAAACCAGCCAGCCGGAAGGG
CCGAGCGCAGAAGTGGTCCTGCAACTTTATCCGCCTCCATCCAGTCTATTAATTGTTGCCGGGAAGCTAG
AGTAAGTAGTTCGCCAGTTAATAGTTTGCGCAACGTTGTTGCCATTGCTGCAGGCATCGTGGTGTCACGC
TCGTCGTTTGGTATGGCTTCATTCAGCTCCGGTTCCCAACGATCAAGGCGAGTTACATGATCCCCCATGT
TGTGCAAAAAAGCGGTTAGCTCCTTCGGTCCTCCGATCGTTGTCAGAAGTAAGTTGGCCGCAGTGTTATC
ACTCATGGTTATGGCAGCACTGCATAATTCTCTTACTGTCATGCCATCCGTAAGATGCTTTTCTGTGACT
GGTGAGTACTCAACCAAGTCATTCTGAGAATAGTGTATGCGGCGACCGAGTTGCTCTTGCCCGGCGTCAA
CACGGGATAATACCGCGCCACATAGCAGAACTTTAAAAGTGCTCATCATTGGAAAACGTTCTTCGGGGCG
AAAACTCTCAAGGATCTTACCGCTGTTGAGATCCAGTTCGATGTAACCCACTCGTGCACCCAACTGATCT
TCAGCATCTTTTACTTTCACCAGCGTTTCTGGGTGAGCAAAAACAGGAAGGCAAAATGCCGCAAAAAAGG
GAATAAGGGCGACACGGAAATGTTGAATACTCATACTCTTCCTTTTTCAATATTATTGAAGCATTTATCA
GGGTTATTGTCTCATGAGCGGATACATATTTGAATGTATTTAGAAAAATAAACAAATAGGGGTTCCGCGC
ACATTTCCCCGAAAAGTGCCACCTGACGTCTAAGAAACCATTATTATCATGACATTAACCTATAAAAATA
GGCGTATCACGAGGCCCTTTCGTCTTCAAGAATTCACATTTGTACGAATTTTTTTTTTATCAAAAGTTCG
AGTTTTTCACCAATTTCCTCATCAACCGAGCAAGGCAAACGGCTTTGAATAATATGGTGTTATATATACA
TATATCAAATCGCTGCTGACTGCGTGATTGATGGCCCCAAGATTACATATTATCGAATCAGGATTCAGAA
GGAGATCAATGTCAAATGCGGACAGGAACATGAAAGACGCCTGTTATGCGCAATTAAAAATTTGGGTTTA
ATTGCTGTGGAAACTGTTGTTGGCGGCATCTTAAGTTCCTGTTTAACAACATCAACTACTTATGTACGTA
GAAGCGTTTAAGCCATTTGCATACAGATGAGAACTGGCTTTTGTGCTAATCAGTCAAGATGACTCCGATG
ATGATGACTCATTACCTGACCAGTTTTCGCTGCTTTCTTTTCAACAACTACTTGTATATGTATTGTATCC
AATAGCAATACATTGAATTTCCATGGTCTAGTCACGTATTATCATTTAATTGACACCAAGTCGTGTTATT
GTTGAGCTATCGAGTTCAGCTCAAACATTTCTTATTCCCATGAATAAGCCGGCAAAAATATGCAATCTAT
GAAAGTTAATATAAGCAAACCTTACTTTGACTCAATACCAATGCACTTTGTGTCGATAGGTTCACGCAAT
TGAGGCGATTATTCCGATAACCCAAGCGATTGACTGTTCCCGTTTCGATTCCAATTGAAATTTGGAAATG
TACAATAGTTTTGCTATATGCTGTCAAGTACGCTCTTATCTTCTCTGGGTTTTCTTCAGAGTTTCGAAAC
GCTTCTTCTTTTTTTTGTTTTTTTTTTTTTGGAATCTCGTATTTTGGAAGGGGCTCCCCTCTGGAATTTG
TTACACTGTCGTTATCATTGCGAACAAGCGGCCCGAAGCTATCAGCGACTTTAACATTTACAATGCACTT
TTTTACGACCAATTAAATGTACATTTTCCTTTCTTCGCCCGTTGATAAGCGAACGCGATGTGGCGCAGGC
AATGTGTTGCTCTTGCGACACAAACGCAATCAAAATGGATTCAATTTCGCTTTTTCCCAGTGAAACGAAG
AACGAACCGACCATCATGATATGCTCCTCTGCATGTTGCGTATTGAATCAATGACAATTTCAATTAAGCC
GCCCGTTCGTCATGCGTTTTCGTGCGCTTCGAAATGCTGATAACGCTGCTGTCCTCCAACTGCTTTGCAT
GTGGACACAATTCCATTTATTTAATTCTTTTATTTGGATCGGTTAAATTAAAAAGCGCCTTGTTACGCAT
TTAACGTTGTTTCCGGTGCGTGGTGGTTTCATGCTTCTGGGAACGGCAAATGGGTTTAGGATTGGGAACC
CCTCATCATCTGTTGGAATATACTATTCAACCTACAAAAGTAACGTTAAACAACACTACTTTATATTTGA
TATGAATGGCCACACCTTTTATGCCATAAAACATATTGTAAGAGAATACCACTCTTTTTATTCCTTCTTT
CCTTCTTGTACGTTTTTTGCTGTAAGTAGGTCGTGGTGCTGGTGTTGCAGTTGAAATAACTTAAAATATA
AATCATAAAACTCAAACATAAACTTGACTATTTATTTATTTATTAAGAAAGGAAATATAAATTATAAATT
ACAACAGGTTATGGACCTGCAGCCAAGCTTGGCGCTCGTCCGGGGGCAATGAGATATGAAAAAGCCTGAA
CTCACCGCGACGTCTGTCGAGAAGTTTCTGATCGAAAAGTTCGACAGCGTCTCCGACCTGATGCAGCTCT
CGGAGGGCGAAGAATCTCGTGCTTTCAGCTTCGATGTAGGAGGGCGTGGATATGTCCTGCGGGTAAATAG
CTGCGCCGATGGTTTCTACAAAGATCGTTATGTTTATCGGCACTTTGCATCGGCCGCGCTCCCGATTCCG
GAAGTGCTTGACATTGGGGAATTCAGCGAGAGCCTGACCTATTGCATCTCCCGCCGTGCACAGGGTGTCA
CGTTGCAAGACCTGCCTGAAACCGAACTGCCCGCTGTTCTGCAGCCGGTCGCGGAGGCCATGGATGCGAT
CGCTGCGGCCGATCTTAGCCAGACGAGCGGGTTCGGCCCATTCGGACCGCAAGGAATCGGTCAATACACT
ACATGGCGTGATTTCATATGCGCGATTGCTGATCCCCATGTGTATCACTGGCAAACTGTGATGGACGACA
CCGTCAGTGCGTCCGTCGCGCAGGCTCTCGATGAGCTGATGCTTTGGGCCGAGGACTGCCCCGAAGTCCG
GCACCTCGTGCACGCGGATTTCGGCTCCAACAATGTCCTGACGGACAATGGCCGCATAACAGCGGTCATT
GACTGGAGCGAGGCGATGTTCGGGGATTCCCAATACGAGGTCGCCAACATCTTCTTCTGGAGGCCGTGGT
TGGCTTGTATGGAGCAGCAGACGCGCTACTTCGAGCGGAGGCATCCGGAGCTTGCAGGATCGCCGCGGCT
CCGGGCGTATATGCTCCGCATTGGTCTTGACCAACTCTATCAGAGCTTGGTTGACGGCAATTTCGATGAT
GCAGCTTGGGCGCAGGGTCGATGCGACGCAATCGTCCGATCCGGAGCCGGGACTGTCGGGCGTACACAAA
TCGCCCGCAGAAGCGCGGCCGTCTGGACCGATGGCTGTGTAGAAGTACTCGCCGATAGTGGAAACCGACG
CCCCAGCACTCGTCCGAGGGCAAAGGAATAGAGTAGATGCCGACCGAACAAGAGCTGATTTCGAGAACGC
CTCAGCCAGCAACTCGCGCGAGCCTAGCAAGGCAAATGCGAGAGAACGGCCTTACGCTTGGTGGCACAGT
TCTCGTCCACAGTTCGCTAAGCTCGCTCGGCTGGGTCGCGGGAGGGCCGGTCGCAGTGATTCAGGCCCTT
CTGGATTGTGTTGGTCCCCAGGGCACGATTGTCATGCCCACGCACTCGGGTGATCTGACTGATCCCGCAG
ATTGGAGATCGCCGCCCGTGCCTGCCGATTGGGTGCAGATCTTTGTGAAGGAACCTTACTTCTGTGGTGT
GACATAATTGGACAAACTACCTACAGAGATTTAAAGCTCTAAGGTAAATATAAAATTTTTAAGTGTATAA
TGTGTTAAACTACTGATTCTAATTGTTTGTGTATTTTAGATTCCAACCTATGGAACTGATGAATGGGAGC
AGTGGTGGAATGCCTTTAATGAGGAAAACCTGTTTTGCTCAGAAGAAATGCCATCTAGTGATGATGAGGC
TACTGCTGACTCTCAACATTCTACTCCTCCAAAAAAGAAGAGAAAGGTAGAAGACCCCAAGGACTTTCCT
TCAGAATTGCTAAGTTTTTTGAGTCATGCTGTGTTTAGTAATAGAACTCTTGCTTGCTTTGCTATTTACA
CCACAAAGGAAAAAGCTGCACTGCTATACAAGAAAATTATGGAAAAATATTCTGTAACCTTTATAAGTAG
GCATAACAGTTATAATCATAACATACTGTTTTTTCTTACTCCACACAGGCATAGAGTGTCTGCTATTAAT
AACTATGCTCAAAAATTGTGTACCTTTAGCTTTTTAATTTGTAAAGGGGTTAATAAGGAATATTTGATGT
ATAGTGCCTTGACTAGAGATCATAATCAGCCATACCACATTTGTAGAGGTTTTACTTGCTTTAAAAAACC
TCCCACACCTCCCCCTGAACCTGAAACATAAAATGAATGCAATTGTTGTTGTTAACTTGTTTATTGCAGC
TTATAATGGTTACAAATAAAGCAATAGCATCACAAATTTCACAAATAAAGCATTTTTTTCACTGCATTCT
AGTTGTGGTTTGTCCAAACTCATCAATGTATCTTATCATGTCTGGATCAATTCGTTGCAGGACAGGATGT
GGTGCCCGATGTGACTAGCTCTTTGCTGCAGGCCGTCCTATCCTCTGGTTCCGATAAGAGACCCAGAACT
CCGGCCCCCCACCGCCCACCGCCACCCCCATACATATGTGGTACGCAAGTAAGAGTGCCTGCGCATGCCC
CATGTGCCCCACCAAGAGCTTTGCATCCCATACAAGTCCCCAAAGTGGAGAACCGAACCAATTCTTCGCG
GGCAGAACAAAAGCTTCTGCACACGTCTCCACTCGAATTTGGAGCCGGCCGGCGTGTGCAAAAGAGGTGA
ATCGAACGAAAGACCCGTGTGTAAAGCCGCGTTTCCAAAATGTATAAAACCGAGAGCATCTGGCCAATGT
GCATCAGTTGTGGTCAGCAGCAAAATCAAGTGAATCATCTCAGTGCAACTAAAGGGGGGATCTCGAGCAA
CCAAAATGGCAGGCCTTGCGCAACACGATGAAGCCGTGGACAACAAATTCAACAAAGAACAACAAAACGC
GTTCTATGAGATCTTACATTTACCTAACTTAAACGAAGAACAACGAAACGCCTTCATCCAAAGTTTAAAA
GATGACCCAAGCCAAAGCGCTAACCTTTTAGCAGAAGCTAAAAAGCTAAATGATGCTCAGGCGCCGAAAG
TAGACAACAAATTCAACAAAGAACAACAAAACGCGTTCTATGAGATCTTACATTTACCTAACTTAAACGA
AGAACAACGAAACGCCTTCATCCAAAGTTTAAAAGATGACCCAAGCCAAAGCGCTAACCTTTTAGCAGAA
GCTAAAAAGCTAAATGATGCTCAGGCGCCGAAAGTAGACGCGAATTGTGATATACCTACAACTGCTTCTG
AAAATTTATATTTTCAAGGTGAACTAAAGAGAAGATGGAAAAAGAATTTCATAGCCGTCTCAGCAGCCAA
CCGCTTTAAGAAAATCTCATCCTCCGGGGCACTTGATATCATGGTGAGCAAGGGCGAGGAGCTGTTCACC
GGGGTGGTGCCCATCCTGGTCGAGCTGGACGGCGACGTAAACGGCCACAAGTTCAGCGTGTCCGGCGAGG
GCGAGGGCGATGCCACCTACGGCAAGCTGACCCTGAAGTTCATCTGCACCACCGGCAAGCTGCCCGTGCC
CTGGCCCACCCTCGTGACCACCCTGACCTACGGCGTGCAGTGCTTCAGCCGCTACCCCGACCACATGAAG
CAGCACGACTTCTTCAAGTCCGCCATGCCCGAAGGCTACGTCCAGGAGCGCACCATCTTCTTCAAGGACG
ACGGCAACTACAAGACCCGCGCCGAGGTGAAGTTCGAGGGCGACACCCTGGTGAACCGCATCGAGCTGAA
GGGCATCGACTTCAAGGAGGACGGCAACATCCTGGGGCACAAGCTGGAGTACAACTACAACAGCCACAAC
GTCTATATCATGGCCGACAAGCAGAAGAACGGCATCAAGGTGAACTTCAAGATCCGCCACAACATCGAGG
ACGGCAGCGTGCAGCTCGCCGACCACTACCAGCAGAACACCCCCATCGGCGACGGCCCCGTGCTGCTGCC
CGACAACCACTACCTGAGCACCCAGTCCGCCCTGAGCAAAGACCCCAACGAGAAGCGCGATCACATGGTC
CTGCTGGAGTTCGTGACCGCCGCCGGGATCACTCTCGGCATGGACGAGCTGTACAAGTGAGGATCCACTA
GTTCTAGTCGACCATGAAGATCAAGATCATTGCCCCGCCAGAGCGCAAGTACTCTGTCTGGATCGGTGGC
TCCATCCTGGCTTCGCTGTCCACCTTCCAGCAGATGTGGATCTCCAAGCAGGAGTACGACGAGTCCGGCC
CCTCCATTGTGCACCGCAAGTGCTTCTAAGAAGGATCGCTTGTCTGGGCAAGAGGATCAGGATCGGGATG
GTCTTGATTCTGCTGGAGGAGGAGGAGGAGAAGTCGAGGAAGCAGCAGCGAAAGTGCAAGTGCGAGTGGT
GGAAGTTTGGAGTGCAGCACAACAAAATCAACAACAACACCAACTACAAGATGAAAAGAGCGGAACCACC
TGCACACCATCATCACTATCATCATCGTTTTGGGCGCATGTTGTGTGGTTCCAGCGTATTAATATAATTA
ATTTATTCCACATGAGATATGATATGATATACTATGTATTTTTTGTTTTTTTTTTATTTGTAAACCTTTA
ATATAACAAGAACTACAAAAAATGAAAATGAGCGAAAATGCATATTCTGCCATTCCACACACACACCAAC
AACACCCAACACACGCACACCCACAAGCTTACACACACACATTCGCGGCATGACAAGGACATCAAGATAA
AGAAGAACTTAAAGAAGATATTTCCCAAAGCGCAAAAAGAACACACACACATTGCAAAACACAAACAACA
CACTAGCGTTTTGTACAATTCGTCAGCAACCTTATGTATTATTTTTTAATTATGATGTAATTATAAACAA
AGTGAAACAAAAATATGAAAACAAAAAGGAAAATCAAATCTGTCTTCTCTTTCTCCCGCTCTCCTCGCTC
TCTGCTGCTAACCTCGCCCTCTCCTCTCTCATCTTTTTGTCTGTCTCTCTTCCACATTTTTGCCGGCCGG
CAAAATAATAACCCACACACACTCACACTTGGCTGCAGTTTCGCGTGCGATATTCACACACATTCAAGCA
TACAAGCATACATACATATGTATTTTTTTTTTATTTGTACACTTTTCTAATTGCATGCGTATCGATTGAT
AAGTTTACGCCTGAAAATGTTAATTAAAATGTGAAAATGCAACTGAAAAACTGATGAAATGAAACAACAA
CAAGCGAACAATTTGCTACATGTGTATTGTCTAACAACCGTTACTGCAACGGTTGCTTCGGAAAAGGGTG
AAGAGGAAGAGGGCACGAGGTCGACTAGA
